>Addgene plasmid #49179 | pFA6a-12Pk-LEU2MX6 | depositor full sequence | sequence record 72646 | pFA6a-12Pk-LEU2MX6 sequence 5611 bps
ACGCGGCCGCCAGCTGAAGCTTCGTACGCTGCAGGTCGACGGATCCCCGGGTTAATTAACCTCGACGGTG
GAGGTAAGCCTATCCCTAACCCTCTGCTGGGTCTTGATTCTACATCCGGAGGTAAGCCTATCCCTAACCC
TCTGCTGGGTCTTGATTCTACACTCGACGGTGGAGGTAAGCCTATCCCTAACCCTCTGCTGGGTCTTGAT
TCTACATCCGGAGGTAAGCCTATCCCTAACCCTCTGCTGGGTCTTGATTCTACACTCGACGGTGGAGGTA
AGCCTATCCCTAACCCTCTGCTGGGTCTTGATTCTACATCCGGAGGTAAGCCTATCCCTAACCCTCTGCT
GGGTCTTGATTCTACACTCGACGGTGGAGGTAAGCCTATCCCTAACCCTCTGCTGGGTCTTGATTCTACA
TCCGGAGGTAAGCCTATCCCTAACCCTCTGCTGGGTCTTGATTCTACACTCGACGGTGGAGGTAAGCCTA
TCCCTAACCCTCTGCTGGGTCTTGATTCTACATCCGGAGGTAAGCCTATCCCTAACCCTCTGCTGGGTCT
TGATTCTACACTCGACGGTGGAGGTAAGCCTATCCCTAACCCTCTGCTGGGTCTTGATTCTACATCCGGA
GGTAAGCCTATCCCTAACCCTCTGCTGGGTCTTGATTCTACACTCGAGTAGGGCGCGCCACTTCTAAATA
AGCGAATTTCTTATGATTTATGATTTTTATTATTAAATAAGTTATAAAAAAAATAAGTGTATACAAATTT
TAAAGTGACTCTTAGGTTTTAAAACGAAAATTCTTATTCTTGAGTAACTCTTTCCTGTAGGTCAGGTTGC
TTTCTCAGGTATAGTATGAGGTCGCTCTTATTGACCACACCTCTACCGGCAGATCCGCTAGGGATAACAG
GGTAATATAGATCTTGCAGGCATGCAAGCTTGTCGAGGAGAACTTCTAGTATATCTACATACCTAATATT
ATTGCCTTATTAAAAATGGAATCCCAACAATTACATCAAAATCCACATTCTCTTCAAAATCAATTGTCCT
GTACTTCCTTGTTCATGTGTGTTCAAAAACGTTATATTTATAGGATAATTATACTCTATTTCTCAACAAG
TAATTGGTTGTTTGGCCGAGCGGTCTAAGGCGCCTGATTCAAGAAATATCTTGACCGCAGTTAACTGTGG
GAATACTCAGGTATCGTAAGATGCAAGAGTTCGAATCTCTTAGCAACCATTATTTTTTTCCTCAACATAA
CGAGAACACACAGGGGCGCTATCGCACAGAATCAAATTCGATGACTGGAAATTTTTTGTTAATTTCAGAG
GTCGCCTGACGCATATACCTTTTTCAACTGAAAAATTGGGAGAAAAAGGAAAGGTGAGAGCCGCGGAACC
GGCTTTTCATATAGAATAGAGAAGCGTTCATGACTAAATGCTTGCATCACAATACTTGAAGTTGACAATA
TTATTTAAGGACCTATTGTTTTTTCCAATAGGTGGTTAGCAATCGTCTTACTTTCTAACTTTTCTTACCT
TTTACATTTCAGCAATATATATATATATATTTCAAGGATATACCATTCTAATGTCTGCCCCTAAGAAGAT
CGTCGTTTTGCCAGGTGACCACGTTGGTCAAGAAATCACAGCCGAAGCCATTAAGGTTCTTAAAGCTATT
TCTGATGTTCGTTCCAATGTCAAGTTCGATTTCGAAAATCATTTAATTGGTGGTGCTGCTATCGATGCTA
CAGGTGTCCCACTTCCAGATGAGGCGCTGGAAGCCTCCAAGAAGGTTGATGCCGTTTTGTTAGGTGCTGT
GGGTGGTCCTAAATGGGGTACCGGTAGTGTTAGACCTGAACAAGGTTTACTAAAAATCCGTAAAGAACTT
CAATTGTACGCCAACTTAAGACCATGTAACTTTGCATCCGACTCTCTTTTAGACTTATCTCCAATCAAGC
CACAATTTGCTAAAGGTACTGACTTCGTTGTTGTCAGAGAATTAGTGGGAGGTATTTACTTTGGTAAGAG
AAAGGAAGACGATGGTGATGGTGTCGCTTGGGATAGTGAACAATACACCGTTCCAGAAGTGCAAAGAATC
ACAAGAATGGCCGCTTTCATGGCCCTACAACATGAGCCACCATTGCCTATTTGGTCCTTGGATAAAGCTA
ATGTTTTGGCCTCTTCAAGATTATGGAGAAAAACTGTGGAGGAAACCATCAAGAACGAATTCCCTACATT
GAAGGTTCAACATCAATTGATTGATTCTGCCGCCATGATCCTAGTTAAGAACCCAACCCACCTAAATGGT
ATTATAATCACCAGCAACATGTTTGGTGATATCATCTCCGATGAAGCCTCCGTTATCCCAGGTTCCTTGG
GTTTGTTGCCATCTGCGTCCTTGGCCTCTTTGCCAGACAAGAACACCGCATTTGGTTTGTACGAACCATG
CCACGGTTCTGCTCCAGATTTGCCAAAGAATAAGGTCAACCCTATCGCCACTATCTTGTCTGCTGCAATG
ATGTTGAAATTGTCATTGAACTTGCCTGAAGAAGGTAAGGCCATTGAAGATGCAGTTAAAAAGGTTTTGG
ATGCAGGTATCAGAACTGGTGATTTAGGTGGTTCCAACAGTACCACGGAAGTCGGTGATGCTGTCGCCGA
AGAAGTTAAGAAAATCCTTGCTTAAAAAGATTCTCTTTTTTTATGATATTTGTACATAAACTTTATAAAT
GAAATTCATAATAGAAACGACACGAAATTACAAAATGGAATATGTTCATAGGGTAGACGAAACTATATAC
GCAATCTACATACATTTATCAAGAAGGAGAAAAAGGAGGATGTAAAGGAATACAGGTAAGCAAATTGATA
CTAATGGCTCAACGTGATAAGGAAAAAGAATTGCACTTTAACATTAATATTGACAAGGAGGAGGGCACCA
CACAAAAAGTTAGGTGTAACAGAAAATCATGAAACTATGATTCCTAATTTATATATTGGAGGATTTTCTC
TAAAAAAAAAAAAATACAACAAATAAAAAACACTCAATGACCTGACCATTTGATGGAGTTTAAGTCAATA
CCTTCTTGAACCATTTCCCATAATGGTGAAAGTTCCCTCAAGAATTTTACTCTGTCAGAAACGGCCTTAA
CGACGTAGTCGATCGACAAGCTGTTTAAACGAGCTCGAATTCATCGATGATATCAGATCCACTAGTGGCC
TATGCGGCCGCGGATCTGCCGGTCTCCCTATAGTGAGTCGTATTAATTTCGATAAGCCAGGTTAACCTGC
ATTAATGAATCGGCCAACGCGCGGGGAGAGGCGGTTTGCGTATTGGGCGCTCTTCCGCTTCCTCGCTCAC
TGACTCGCTGCGCTCGGTCGTTCGGCTGCGGCGAGCGGTATCAGCTCACTCAAAGGCGGTAATACGGTTA
TCCACAGAATCAGGGGATAACGCAGGAAAGAACATGTGAGCAAAAGGCCAGCAAAAGGCCAGGAACCGTA
AAAAGGCCGCGTTGCTGGCGTTTTTCCATAGGCTCCGCCCCCCTGACGAGCATCACAAAAATCGACGCTC
AAGTCAGAGGTGGCGAAACCCGACAGGACTATAAAGATACCAGGCGTTTCCCCCTGGAAGCTCCCTCGTG
CGCTCTCCTGTTCCGACCCTGCCGCTTACCGGATACCTGTCCGCCTTTCTCCCTTCGGGAAGCGTGGCGC
TTTCTCAATGCTCACGCTGTAGGTATCTCAGTTCGGTGTAGGTCGTTCGCTCCAAGCTGGGCTGTGTGCA
CGAACCCCCCGTTCAGCCCGACCGCTGCGCCTTATCCGGTAACTATCGTCTTGAGTCCAACCCGGTAAGA
CACGACTTATCGCCACTGGCAGCAGCCACTGGTAACAGGATTAGCAGAGCGAGGTATGTAGGCGGTGCTA
CAGAGTTCTTGAAGTGGTGGCCTAACTACGGCTACACTAGAAGGACAGTATTTGGTATCTGCGCTCTGCT
GAAGCCAGTTACCTTCGGAAAAAGAGTTGGTAGCTCTTGATCCGGCAAACAAACCACCGCTGGTAGCGGT
GGTTTTTTTGTTTGCAAGCAGCAGATTACGCGCAGAAAAAAAGGATCTCAAGAAGATCCTTTGATCTTTT
CTACGGGGTCTGACGCTCAGTGGAACGAAAACTCACGTTAAGGGATTTTGGTCATGAGATTATCAAAAAG
GATCTTCACCTAGATCCTTTTAAATTAAAAATGAAGTTTTAAATCAATCTAAAGTATATATGAGTAAACT
TGGTCTGACAGTTACCAATGCTTAATCAGTGAGGCACCTATCTCAGCGATCTGTCTATTTCGTTCATCCA
TAGTTGCCTGACTCCCCGTCGTGTAGATAACTACGATACGGGAGGGCTTACCATCTGGCCCCAGTGCTGC
AATGATACCGCGAGACCCACGCTCACCGGCTCCAGATTTATCAGCAATAAACCAGCCAGCCGGAAGGGCC
GAGCGCAGAAGTGGTCCTGCAACTTTATCCGCCTCCATCCAGTCTATTAATTGTTGCCGGGAAGCTAGAG
TAAGTAGTTCGCCAGTTAATAGTTTGCGCAACGTTGTTGCCATTGCTACAGGCATCGTGGTGTCACGCTC
GTCGTTTGGTATGGCTTCATTCAGCTCCGGTTCCCAACGATCAAGGCGAGTTACATGATCCCCCATGTTG
TGCAAAAAAGCGGTTAGCTCCTTCGGTCCTCCGATCGTTGTCAGAAGTAAGTTGGCCGCAGTGTTATCAC
TCATGGTTATGGCAGCACTGCATAATTCTCTTACTGTCATGCCATCCGTAAGATGCTTTTCTGTGACTGG
TGAGTACTCAACCAAGTCATTCTGAGAATAGTGTATGCGGCGACCGAGTTGCTCTTGCCCGGCGTCAATA
CGGGATAATACCGCGCCACATAGCAGAACTTTAAAAGTGCTCATCATTGGAAAACGTTCTTCGGGGCGAA
AACTCTCAAGGATCTTACCGCTGTTGAGATCCAGTTCGATGTAACCCACTCGTGCACCCAACTGATCTTC
AGCATCTTTTACTTTCACCAGCGTTTCTGGGTGAGCAAAAACAGGAAGGCAAAATGCCGCAAAAAAGGGA
ATAAGGGCGACACGGAAATGTTGAATACTCATACTCTTCCTTTTTCAATATTATTGAAGCATTTATCAGG
GTTATTGTCTCATGAGCGGATACATATTTGAATGTATTTAGAAAAATAAACAAATAGGGGTTCCGCGCAC
ATTTCCCCGAAAAGTGCCACCTGACGTCTAAGAAACCATTATTATCATGACATTAACCTATAAAAATAGG
CGTATCACGAGGCCCTTTCGTCTCGCGCGTTTCGGTGATGACGGTGAAAACCTCTGACACATGCAGCTCC
CGGAGACGGTCACAGCTTGTCTGTAAGCGGATGCCGGGAGCAGACAAGCCCGTCAGGGCGCGTCAGCGGG
TGTTGGCGGGTGTCGGGGCTGGCTTAACTATGCGGCATCAGAGCAGATTGTACTGAGAGTGCACCATATG
GACATATTGTCGTTAGAACGCGGCTACAATTAATACATAACCTTATGTATCATACACATACGATTTAGGT
GACACTATAGA
Features (pLannotate 1.2.2; 15 found; start..end, strand, type, name):
     73..672     +  misc_feature   12Pktag
    702..889     +  terminator     ADH1 terminator: S. cerevisiae ADH1; transcription terminator for the S. cerevisiae alcohol dehydrogenase 1 (ADH1) gene
    925..941     +  misc_feature   MCS (fragment): pUC18/19 multiple cloning site
    966..1043    +  CDS            YO192_YEAST (fragment): Experimental evidence at protein level: Swiss-Prot protein existence level 1. From Saccharomyces cerevisiae (strain ATCC 204508 / S288c) (Baker's yeast).
   1183..1590    +  promoter       LEU2 promoter: S. cerevisiae LEU2
   1591..2685    +  CDS            LEU2: 3-isopropylmalate dehydrogenase, required for leucine biosynthesis; S. cerevisiae LEU2; yeast auxotrophic marker
   3047..3163    -  CDS            NFS1 (fragment): NFS1_YEAST - Also known as SPL1 From Saccharomyces cerevisiae (strain ATCC 204508 / S288c) (Baker's yeast).
   3247..3265    -  promoter       T7 promoter: promoter for bacteriophage T7 RNA polymerase
   3287..3340    -  CDS            lacI (fragment): lac repressor; lacI; The lac repressor binds to the lac operator to inhibit transcription in E. coli. This inhibition can be relieved by adding lactose or isopropyl-β-D-thiogalactopyranoside (IPTG).
   3523..4111    -  rep_origin     ori: high-copy-number ColE1/pMB1/pBR322/pUC origin of replication
   4282..5142    -  CDS            AmpR: β-lactamase; bla; confers resistance to ampicillin, carbenicillin, and related antibiotics
   5143..5247    -  promoter       AmpR promoter: bla
   5342..5377    +  CDS            rop (fragment): Rop protein, which maintains plasmids at low copy number; rop
   5479..5530    +  misc_feature   bom (fragment): basis of mobility region from pBR322
   5593..5611    +  promoter       SP6 promoter: promoter for bacteriophage SP6 RNA polymerase
