[The description below was written by a language model from this plasmid's Addgene catalogue record and pLannotate feature annotations shown in this document.]
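Description:
pFA6a-12Pk-LEU2MX6 is an empty-backbone module plasmid of the pFA6a family, designed as a template for C-terminal epitope tagging of genes at their native chromosomal loci in the fission yeast Schizosaccharomyces pombe. It is catalogued as a yeast expression vector, but the feature table shows no yeast replication origin. This fits its role as a source of an integrating cassette rather than an episomal expression plasmid. In E. coli it is propagated through a high-copy ColE1/pUC-type origin and selected with ampicillin via the β-lactamase gene and its own promoter. Small annotated fragments of rop, bom, lacI and a pUC polylinker are backbone remnants with no evident functional role.

The payload is a 600-bp block encoding twelve tandem copies of the Pk epitope, followed by the S. cerevisiae ADH1 transcription terminator. Downstream of this lies the S. cerevisiae LEU2 gene, encoding 3-isopropylmalate dehydrogenase, under its own promoter. Short flanking matches to neighbouring budding-yeast genes, including NFS1, probably reflect genomic sequence carried along with the LEU2 fragment. When the tag–terminator–marker unit is fused in frame to the end of a target open reading frame, the tagged protein is expressed from its endogenous promoter and terminated by the ADH1 element. LEU2 allows selection of integrants by leucine prototrophy in a suitable auxotrophic strain. SP6 and T7 promoters flank the cassette region, as is typical of pFA6a plasmids. The multimerised tag is presumably meant to improve sensitivity in antibody-based applications, although the record gives no specific applications beyond genomic 12Pk tagging.
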