Addgene plasmid #49179: pFA6a-12Pk-LEU2MX6
Purpose: (Empty Backbone) genomic 12Pk epitope tagging in S. pombe
Depositing lab: Eishi Noguchi. Depositing organization: Drexel University. Publication: New vectors for epitope tagging and gene disruption in Schizosaccharomyces pombe. Gadaleta MC, Iwasaki O, Noguchi C, Noma K, Noguchi E. Biotechniques. 2013 Nov;55(5):257-63. doi: 10.2144/000114100. PubMed 24215641.
Backbone
  Vector backbone: pFA6a
  Vector type: Yeast Expression
  Selectable markers: LEU2
  Tag / fusion protein: 12Pk (C terminal on backbone)
Growth in bacteria
  Bacterial resistance: Ampicillin, 100 μg/mL
  Growth temperature: 37°C
  Growth strain: XL10 Gold
  Copy number: Unknown
Terms and licenses: Academic/Nonprofit Terms; Industry Terms: Not Available to Industry
How to cite: pFA6a-12Pk-LEU2MX6 was a gift from Eishi Noguchi (Addgene plasmid # 49179 ; http://n2t.net/addgene:49179 ; RRID:Addgene_49179)
