>Addgene plasmid #49179 | pFA6a-12Pk-LEU2MX6 | addgene partial sequence | sequence record 73906 | T7 5'-TAATACGACTCACTATAGGG-3'
GCGGCCGCATAGGCCACTAGTGGATCTGATATCATCGATGAATTCGAGCTCGTTTAAACAGCTTGTCGAT
CGACTACGTCGTTAAGGCCGTTTCTGACAGAGTAAAATTCTTGAGGGAACTTTCACCATTATGGGAAATG
GTTCAAGAAGGTATTGACTTAAACTCCATCAAATGGTCAGGTCATTGAGTGTTTTTTATTTGTTGTATTT
TTTTTTTTTTAGAGAAAATCCTCCAATATATAAATTAGGAATCATAGTTTCATGATTTTCTGTTACACCT
AACTTTTTGTGTGGTGCCCTCCTCCTTGTCAATATTAATGTTAAAGTGCAATTCTTTTTCCTTATCACGT
TGAGCCATTAGTATCAATTTGCTTACCTGTATTCCTTTACATCCTCCTTTTTCTCCTTCTTGATAAATGT
ATGTAGATTGCGTATATAGTTTCGTCTACCCTATGAACATATTCCATTTTGTAATTTCGTGTCGTTTCTA
TTATGAATTTCATTTATAAAGTTTATGTACAAATATCATAAAAAAAGAGAATCTTTTTAAGCAAGGATTT
TCTTAACTTCTTCGGCGACAGCATCACCGACTTCGGTGGTACTGTTGGAACCACCTAAATCACCAGTTCT
GATACCTGCATCCAAAACCTTTTTAACTGCATCTTCAATGGCCTTACCTTCTTCAGGCAAGTTCAATGAC
AATTTCAACATCATTGCAGCAGACAAGATAGTGGCGATAGGGTTGACCTTATTCTTTGGCAAATCTGGAG
CAGAACCGTGGCATGGTTCGTACAAACCAAATGCGGTGTTCTTGTCTGGCAAAGAGGCCAAGGACGCAGA
TGGCAACAAACCCAAGGAACCTGGGATAACGGAGGCTTCATCGGAGATGATATCACCAAACATGTTGCTG
GTGATTATAATACCATTTAGGTGGGTTGGGTTCTTAACTAGGATCATGGCGGCAGAATCAATCAATTGAT
GTTGAACCTTCAAT
