>Addgene plasmid #49179 | pFA6a-12Pk-LEU2MX6 | addgene partial sequence | sequence record 73908 | Sp6 5'-ATTTAGGTGACACTATAG-3'
AAGCTTCGTACGCTGCAGGTCGACGGATCCCCGGGTTAATTAACCTCGACGGTGGAGGTAAGCCTATCCC
TAACCCTCTGCTGGGTCTTGATTCTACATCCGGAGGTAAGCCTATCCCTAACCCTCTGCTGGGTCTTGAT
TCTACACTCGACGGTGGAGGTAAGCCTATCCCTAACCCTCTGCTGGGTCTTGATTCTACATCCGGAGGTA
AGCCTATCCCTAACCCTCTGCTGGGTCTTGATTCTACACTCGACGGTGGAGGTAAGCCTATCCCTAACCC
TCTGCTGGGTCTTGATTCTACATCCGGAGGTAAGCCTATCCCTAACCCTCTGCTGGGTCTTGATTCTACA
CTCGACGGTGGAGGTAAGCCTATCCCTAACCCTCTGCTGGGTCTTGATTCTACATCCGGAGGTAAGCCTA
TCCCTAACCCTCTGCTGGGTCTTGATTCTACACTCGACGGTGGAGGTAAGCCTATCCCTAACCCTCTGCT
GGGTCTTGATTCTACATCCGGAGGTAAGCCTATCCCTAACCCTCTGCTGGGTCTTGATTCTACACTCGAC
GGTGGAGGTAAGCCTATCCCTAACCCTCTGCTGGGTCTTGATTCT
