>Addgene plasmid #49179 | pFA6a-12Pk-LEU2MX6 | addgene partial sequence | sequence record 74668 | pHybLex_rev
ACTTATTTAATAATAAAAATCATAAATCATAAGAAATTCGCTTATTTAGAAGTGGCGCGCCCTACTCGAG
TGTAGAATCAAGACCCAGCAGAGGGTTAGGGATAGGCTTACCTCCGGATGTAGAATCAAGACCCAGCAGA
GGGTTAGGGATAGGCTTACCTCCACCGTCGAGTGTAGAATCAAGACCCAGCAGAGGGTTAGGGATAGGCT
TACCTCCGGATGTAGAATCAAGACCCAGCAGAGGGTTAGGGATAGGCTTACCTCCACCGTCGAGTGTAGA
ATCAAGACCCAGCAGAGGGTTAGGGATAGGCTTACCTCCGGATGTAGAATCAAGACCCAGCAGAGGGTTA
GGGATAGGCTTACCTCCACCGTCGAGTGTAGAATCAAGACCCAGCAGAGGGTTAGGGATAGGCTTACCTC
CGGATGTAGAATCAAGACCCAGCAGAGGGTTAGGGATAGGCTTACCTCCACCGTCGAGTGTAGAATCAAG
ACCCAGCAGAGGGTTAGGGATAGGCTTACCTCCGGATGTAGAATCAAGACCCAGCAGAGGGTTAGGGATA
GGCTTACCTCCACCGTCGAGTGTAGAATCAAGACCCAGCAGAGGGTTAGGGATAGGCTTACCTCCGGATG
TAGAATCAAGACCCAGCAGAGGGTTAGGGATAGGCTTACCTCCACCGTCGAGGTTAATTAACCCGGGGAT
CCGTCGACCTGCAGCGTACGAAGCTTCAGCTGGCGGCCGCGTTCTATAGTGTCACCTAAATCGTATGTGT
ATGATACATAAGGTTATGTATTAATTGTAGCCGCGTTCTAACGACAATATGTCCATATGGTGCACTCTCA
GTACAATCTGCTCTGATGCCGCA
