>Addgene plasmid #49179 | pFA6a-12Pk-LEU2MX6 | addgene partial sequence | sequence record 74669 | pRSII-F1 5'-CGGCATCAGAGCAGATTGTAC-3'
TTGTCGTTAGAACGCGGCTACAATTAATACATAACCTTATGTATCATACACATACGATTTAGGTGACACT
ATAGAACGCGGCCGCCAGCTGAAGCTTCGTACGCTGCAGGTCGACGGATCCCCGGGTTAATTAACCTCGA
CGGTGGAGGTAAGCCTATCCCTAACCCTCTGCTGGGTCTTGATTCTACATCCGGAGGTAAGCCTATCCCT
AACCCTCTGCTGGGTCTTGATTCTACACTCGACGGTGGAGGTAAGCCTATCCCTAACCCTCTGCTGGGTC
TTGATTCTACATCCGGAGGTAAGCCTATCCCTAACCCTCTGCTGGGTCTTGATTCTACACTCGACGGTGG
AGGTAAGCCTATCCCTAACCCTCTGCTGGGTCTTGATTCTACATCCGGAGGTAAGCCTATCCCTAACCCT
CTGCTGGGTCTTGATTCTACACTCGACGGTGGAGGTAAGCCTATCCCTAACCCTCTGCTGGGTCTTGATT
CTACATCCGGAGGTAAGCCTATCCCTAACCCTCTGCTGGGTCTTGATTCTACACTCGACGGTGGAGGTAA
GCCTATCCCTAACCCTCTGCTGGGTCTTGATTCTACATCCGGAGGTAAGCCTATCCCTAACCCTCTGCTG
GGTCTTGATTCTACACTCGACGGTGGAGGTAAGCCTATCCCTAACCCTCTGCTGGGTCTTGATTCTACAT
CCGGAGGTAAGCCTATCCCTAACCCTCTGCTGGGTCTTGATTCTACACTCGAGTAGGGCGCG
